>Addgene plasmid #169415 | pAAV-6xTRE-FLEX-hM4Di.mCherry | addgene full sequence | sequence record 337036 | Addgene NGS Result
TTTTACGGTTCCTGGCCTTTTGCTGGCCTTTTGCTCACATGTCCTGCAGGCAGCTGCGCGCTCGCTCGCT
CACTGAGGCCGCCCGGGCGTCGGGCGACCTTTGGTCGCCCGGCCTCAGTGAGCGAGCGAGCGCGCAGAGA
GGGAGTGGCCAACTCCATCACTAGGGGTTCCTGCGGCCGCGATCAGGCGGGGAGGCGGCCCAAAGGGAGA
TCCGACTCGTCTGAGGGCGAAGGCGAAGACGCGGAAGAGGCCGCAGAGCCGGCAGCAGGCCGCGGGAAGG
AAGGTCCGCTGGATTGAGGGCCGAAGGGACGTAGCAGAAGGACGTCCCGCGCAGAATCCAGGTGGCAACA
CAGGCGAGCAGCCAAGGAAAGGACGATGATTTCCCCGACAACACCACGGAATTGTCAGTGCCCAACAGCC
GAGCCCCTGTCCAGCAGCGGGCAAGGCAGGCGGCGATGAGTTCCGCCGTGGCAATAGGGAGGGGGAAAGC
GAAAGTCCCGGAAAGGAGCTGACAGGTGGTGGCAATGCCCCAACCAGTGGGGGTTGCGTCAGCAAACACA
GTGCACACCACGCCACGTTGCCTGACAACGGGCCACAACTCCTCATAAAGAGACAGCAACCAGGATTTAT
ACAAGGAGGAGAAAATGAAAGCCATACGGGAAGCAATAGCATGATACAAAGGCATTAAAGCAGCGTATCC
ACATAGCGTAAAAGGAGCAACATAGTTAAGAATACCAGTCAATCTTTCACAAATTTTGTAATCCAGAGGT
TGATTATGGATCTATGATCTTCGATAACTTCGTATAGGATACTTTATACGAAGTTATTGCGATTCGGATA
ACTTCGTATAGCATACATTATACGAAGTTATCAAGGCCGGCCGGATCTCGCCACCATGGCCAACTTCACA
CCTGTCAATGGCAGCTCGGGCAATCAGTCCGTGCGCCTGGTCACGTCATCATCCCACAATCGCTATGAGA
CGGTGGAAATGGTCTTCATTGCCACAGTGACAGGCTCCCTGAGCCTGGTGACTGTCGTGGGCAACATCCT
GGTGATGCTGTCCATCAAGGTCAACAGGCAGCTGCAGACAGTCAACAACTACTTCCTCTTCAGCCTGGCG
TGTGCTGATCTCATCATAGGCGCCTTCTCCATGAACCTCTACACCGTGTACATCATCAAGGGCTACTGGC
CCCTGGGCGCCGTGGTCTGCGACCTGTGGCTGGCCCTGGACTGCGTGGTGAGCAACGCCTCCGTCATGAA
CCTTCTCATCATCAGCTTTGACCGCTACTTCTGCGTCACCAAGCCTCTCACCTACCCTGCCCGGCGCACC
ACCAAGATGGCAGGCCTCATGATTGCTGCTGCCTGGGTACTGTCCTTCGTGCTCTGGGCGCCTGCCATCT
TGTTCTGGCAGTTTGTGGTGGGTAAGCGGACGGTGCCCGACAACCAGTGCTTCATCCAGTTCCTGTCCAA
CCCAGCAGTGACCTTTGGCACAGCCATTGCTGGCTTCTACCTGCCTGTGGTCATCATGACGGTGCTGTAC
ATCCACATCTCCCTGGCCAGTCGCAGCCGAGTCCACAAGCACCGGCCCGAGGGCCCGAAGGAGAAGAAAG
CCAAGACGCTGGCCTTCCTCAAGAGCCCACTAATGAAGCAGAGCGTCAAGAAGCCCCCGCCCGGGGAGGC
CGCCCGGGAGGAGCTGCGCAATGGCAAGCTGGAGGAGGCCCCCCCGCCAGCGCTGCCACCGCCACCGCGC
CCCGTGGCTGATAAGGACACTTCCAATGAGTCCAGCTCAGGCAGTGCCACCCAGAACACCAAGGAACGCC
CAGCCACAGAGCTGTCCACCACAGAGGCCACCACGCCCGCCATGCCCGCCCCTCCCCTGCAGCCGCGGGC
CCTCAACCCAGCCTCCAGATGGTCCAAGATCCAGATTGTGACGAAGCAGACAGGCAATGAGTGTGTGACA
GCCATTGAGATTGTGCCTGCCACGCCGGCTGGCATGCGCCCTGCGGCCAACGTGGCCCGCAAGTTCGCCA
GCATCGCTCGCAACCAGGTGCGCAAGAAGCGGCAGATGGCGGCCCGGGAGCGCAAAGTGACACGAACGAT
CTTTGCCATTCTGCTGGCCTTCATCCTCACCTGGACGCCCTACAACGTCATGGTCCTGGTGAACACCTTC
TGCCAGAGCTGCATCCCTGACACGGTGTGGTCCATTGGCTACTGGCTCTGCTACGTCAACAGCACCATCA
ACCCTGCCTGCTATGCTCTGTGCAACGCCACCTTTAAAAAGACCTTCCGGCACCTGCTGCTGTGCCAGTA
TCGGAACATCGGCACTGCCAGGCGGGATCCACCGGTCGCCACCATGGTGAGCAAGGGCGAGGAGGATAAC
ATGGCCATCATCAAGGAGTTCATGCGCTTCAAGGTGCACATGGAGGGCTCCGTGAACGGCCACGAGTTCG
AGATCGAGGGCGAGGGCGAGGGCCGCCCCTACGAGGGCACCCAGACCGCCAAGCTGAAGGTGACCAAGGG
TGGCCCCCTGCCCTTCGCCTGGGACATCCTGTCCCCTCAGTTCATGTACGGCTCCAAGGCCTACGTGAAG
CACCCCGCCGACATCCCCGACTACTTGAAGCTGTCCTTCCCCGAGGGCTTCAAGTGGGAGCGCGTGATGA
ACTTCGAGGACGGCGGCGTGGTGACCGTGACCCAGGACTCCTCCCTGCAGGACGGCGAGTTCATCTACAA
GGTGAAGCTGCGCGGCACCAACTTCCCCTCCGACGGCCCCGTAATGCAGAAGAAGACCATGGGCTGGGAG
GCCTCCTCCGAGCGGATGTACCCCGAGGACGGCGCCCTGAAGGGCGAGATCAAGCAGAGGCTGAAGCTGA
AGGACGGCGGCCACTACGACGCTGAGGTCAAGACCACCTACAAGGCCAAGAAGCCCGTGCAGCTGCCCGG
CGCCTACAACGTCAACATCAAGTTGGACATCACCTCCCACAACGAGGACTACACCATCGTGGAACAGTAC
GAACGCGCCGAGGGCCGCCACTCCACCGGCGGCATGGACGAGCTGTACAAGTAAGGCGCGCCAAATAACT
TCGTATAAAGTATCCTATACGAAGTTATTGCGATTCGGATAACTTCGTATAATGTATGCTATACGAAGTT
ATCGACGTTCTGACGGTTCACTAAACGAGCTCTGCTTTTATAGGCGCCCACCGTACACGCCTAAAGCTCT
GGTCCGTATATCTCTATCACTGATAGGGAGTTCACTCCTTATCAGTTCTCTATCACTGATAGGGAGTAAA
GTCTGCATACGTTCTCTATCACTGATAGGGAGTACACTCTTCATAGCTTCTCTATCACTGATAGGGAGTA
TTAGCTTATAGCTTCTCTATCACTGATAGGGAGTAAACTGGATATAATTTCTCTATCACTGATAGGGAGT
TTACTGTAGATACGTTCTCTATCACTGATAGGAGTAAACTAAGGGCGAATTCTGCAGATATCCATCACAC
TGGCGGCCGTTACTAGTGGATCTCGAGAGTTGGCGGCCGCAGGAACCCCTAGTGATGGAGTTGGCCACTC
CCTCTCTGCGCGCTCGCTCGCTCACTGAGGCCGGGCGACCAAAGGTCGCCCGACGCCCGGGCTTTGCCCG
GGCGGCCTCAGTGAGCGAGCGAGCGCGCAGCTGCCTGCAGGGGCGCCTGATGCGGTATTTTCTCCTTACG
CATCTGTGCGGTATTTCACACCGCATA
[95 nt withheld, positions 3738-3832]
T
[46 nt withheld, positions 3834-3879]
C
[141 nt withheld, positions 3881-4021]
CCTTTGACGTTGGAGTCCACGTTCTTT
[37 nt withheld, positions 4049-4085]
ACTCTATCTCGGGCTATTCTTTTGATTTATAAGGGATTTTGCCGATTTCGGTCTATTGGTTAAAAAATGA
GCTGATTTAACAAAAATTTAACGCGAATTTTAACAAAATATTAACGTTTACAATTTTATGGTGCACTCTC
AGTACAATCTGCTCTGATGCCGCATAGTTAAGCCAGCCCCGACACCCGCCAACACCCGCTGACGCGCCCT
GACGGGCTTGTCTGCTCCCGGCATCCGCTTACAGACAAGCTGTGACCGTCTCCGGGAGCTGCATGTGTCA
GAGGTTTTCACCGTCATCACCGAAACGCGCGAGACGAAAGGGCCTCGTGATACGCCTATTTTTATAGGTT
AATGTCATGATAATAATGGTTTCTTAGACGTCAGGTGGCACTTTTCGGGGAAATGTGCGCGGAACCCCTA
TTTGTTTATTTTTCTAAATACATTCAAATATGTATCCGCTCATGAGACAATAACCCTGATAAATGCTTCA
ATAATATTGAAAAAGGAAGAGTATGAGTATTCAACATTTCCGTGTCGCCCTTATTCCCTTTTTTGCGGCA
TTTTGCCTTCCTGTTTTTGCTCACCCAGAAACGCTGGTGAAAGTAAAAGATGCTGAAGATCAGTTGGGTG
CACGAGTGGGTTACATCGAACTGGATCTCAACAGCGGTAAGATCCTTGAGAGTTTTCGCCCCGAAGAACG
TTTTCCAATGATGAGCACTTTTAAAGTTCTGCTATGTGGCGCGGTATTATCCCGTATTGACGCCGGGCAA
GAGCAACTCGGTCGCCGCATACACTATTCTCAGAATGACTTGGTTGAGTACTCACCAGTCACAGAAAAGC
ATCTTACGGATGGCATGACAGTAAGAGAATTATGCAGTGCTGCCATAACCATGAGTGATAACACTGCGGC
CAACTTACTTCTGACAACGATCGGAGGACCGAAGGAGCTAACCGCTTTTTTGCACAACATGGGGGATCAT
GTAACTCGCCTTGATCGTTGGGAACCGGAGCTGAATGAAGCCATACCAAACGACGAGCGTGACACCACGA
TGCCTGTAGCAATGGCAACAACGTTGCGCAAACTATTAACTGGCGAACTACTTACTCTAGCTTCCCGGCA
ACAATTAATAGACTGGATGGAGGCGGATAAAGTTGCAGGACCACTTCTGCGCTCGGCCCTTCCGGCTGGC
TGGTTTATTGCTGATAAATCTGGAGCCGGTGAGCGTGGGTCTCGCGGTATCATTGCAGCACTGGGGCCAG
ATGGTAAGCCCTCCCGTATCGTAGTTATCTACACGACGGGGAGTCAGGCAACTATGGATGAACGAAATAG
ACAGATCGCTGAGATAGGTGCCTCACTGATTAAGCATTGGTAACTGTCAGACCAAGTTTACTCATATATA
CTTTAGATTGATTTAAAACTTCATTTTTAATTTAAAAGGATCTAGGTGAAGATCCTTTTTGATAATCTCA
TGACCAAAATCCCTTAACGTGAGTTTTCGTTCCACTGAGCGTCAGACCCCGTAGAAAAGATCAAAGGATC
TTCTTGAGATCCTTTTTTTCTGCGCGTAATCTGCTGCTTGCAAACAAAAAAACCACCGCTACCAGCGGTG
GTTTGTTTGCCGGATCAAGAGCTACCAACTCTTTTTCCGAAGGTAACTGGCTTCAGCAGAGCGCAGATAC
CAAATACTGTTCTTCTAGTGTAGCCGTAGTTAGGCCACCACTTCAAGAACTCTGTAGCACCGCCTACATA
CCTCGCTCTGCTAATCCTGTTACCAGTGGCTGCTGCCAGTGGCGATAAGTCGTGTCTTACCGGGTTGGAC
TCAAGACGATAGTTACCGGATAAGGCGCAGCGGTCGGGCTGAACGGGGGGTTCGTGCACACAGCCCAGCT
TGGAGCGAACGACCTACACCGAACTGAGATACCTACAGCGTGAGCTATGAGAAAGCGCCACGCTTCCCGA
AGGGAGAAAGGCGGACAGGTATCCGGTAAGCGGCAGGGTCGGAACAGGAGAGCGCACGAGGGAGCTTCCA
GGGGGAAACGCCTGGTATCTTTATAGTCCTGTCGGGTTTCGCCACCTCTGACTTGAGCGTCGATTTTTGT
GATGCTCGTCAGGGGGGCGGAGCCTATGGAAAAACGCCAGCAACGCGGCCT
Features (pLannotate 1.2.2; 20 found; start..end, strand, type, name):
     54..81      +  repeat_region  AAV2 ITR (fragment): inverted terminal repeat of adeno-associated virus serotype 2 inverted
    110..137     +  repeat_region  AAV2 ITR (fragment): inverted terminal repeat of adeno-associated virus serotype 2 inverted
    187..775     -  misc_feature   WPRE: woodchuck hepatitis virus posttranscriptional regulatory element
    794..827     +  protein_bind   lox2272: Cre-mediated recombination occurs in the 8-bp core sequence (GGATACTT). lox2272 sites are compatible with each other, but incompatible with loxP or loxN sites (Lee and Saito, 1988). Cre recombinase
    838..871     +  protein_bind   loxP: Cre-mediated recombination occurs in the 8-bp core sequence (GCATACAT). Cre recombinase
    896..2332    +  CDS            CHRM4: ACM4_HUMAN - Experimental evidence at protein level: Swiss-Prot protein existence level 1. The muscarinic acetylcholine receptor mediates various cellular responses, including inhibition of adenylate cyclase, breakdown of phosphoinositides and modulation of potassium channels through the action of G proteins. Primary transducing effect is inhibition of adenylate cyclase. From Homo sapiens (Human).
   2354..3061    +  CDS            mCherry: mCherry is a basic (constitutively fluorescent) red fluorescent protein published in 2004, derived from Discosoma sp.. It is reported to be a very rapidly-maturing monomer with low acid sensitivity.
   3075..3108    -  protein_bind   lox2272: Cre-mediated recombination occurs in the 8-bp core sequence (GGATACTT). lox2272 sites are compatible with each other, but incompatible with loxP or loxN sites (Lee and Saito, 1988). Cre recombinase
   3119..3152    -  protein_bind   loxP: Cre-mediated recombination occurs in the 8-bp core sequence (GCATACAT). Cre recombinase
   3197..3213    -  promoter       minimal CMV promoter (fragment): human cytomegalovirus (CMV) immediate early promoter
   3231..3249    -  protein_bind   tet operator: tetO; bacterial operator O2 for the tetR and tetA genes tetracycline repressor TetR
   3440..3470    -  promoter       TREmod/U6 promoter (fragment): modified Tet-responsive promoter, consisting of seven repeats of the tet operator fused to a portion of the human U6 promoter
   3541..3681    +  repeat_region  AAV2 ITR: inverted terminal repeat of adeno-associated virus serotype 2 inverted
   3686..3737    -  misc_feature   bom (fragment): basis of mobility region from pBR322
   3756..4211    +  rep_origin     f1 ori (sequence partly withheld): f1 bacteriophage origin of replication; arrow indicates direction of (+) strand synthesis
   4212..4261    -  misc_feature   bom (fragment): basis of mobility region from pBR322
   4363..4398    -  CDS            rop (fragment): Rop protein, which maintains plasmids at low copy number; rop
   4493..4597    +  promoter       AmpR promoter: bla
   4598..5458    +  CDS            AmpR: β-lactamase; bla; confers resistance to ampicillin, carbenicillin, and related antibiotics
   5629..6217    +  rep_origin     ori: high-copy-number ColE1/pMB1/pBR322/pUC origin of replication
