[The description below was written by a language model from this plasmid's Addgene catalogue record and pLannotate feature annotations shown in this document.]
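Description:
pAAV-6xTRE-FLEX-hM4Di.mCherry is an AAV transfer plasmid (pAAV backbone, about 6.2 kb) for packaging a recombinant AAV genome that delivers an inhibitory chemogenetic receptor under combined transcriptional and recombinase control. In bacteria it is maintained through a high-copy ColE1/pUC-type origin and selected with ampicillin via the β-lactamase gene. An f1 origin is also present in the backbone. AAV2 inverted terminal repeats flank the expression cassette and provide the signals for genome replication and packaging. One ITR is annotated in full, and the other is detected only as short fragments.

The payload is hM4Di, a Gi-coupled DREADD derived from the human muscarinic M4 receptor (CHRM4) carrying the Y113C and A203G substitutions, fused at its C terminus to mCherry for red fluorescent visualisation. Expression is driven by a Tet-responsive promoter made of modified tet operator repeats (six, per the construct name) upstream of a minimal TATA/minimal CMV element, so transcription requires a tetracycline-controlled transactivator such as tTA. The feature table places the promoter and the WPRE on the strand opposite the coding sequence, and the fusion is bracketed by paired lox2272 and loxP sites in opposing orientation. This is the FLEX arrangement: the open reading frame sits inverted relative to the promoter until Cre flips and locks it into the sense orientation, after which the WPRE enhances transcript stability and expression. No polyadenylation signal is annotated.

According to the record, the construct is intended for activity-dependent, Cre-dependent and temporally restricted inhibitory DREADD expression. This presumably relies on pairing with an activity-driven transactivator, which the plasmid does not supply. The depositor warns that tTA-independent leaky expression may occur in some cell types.
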