Addgene plasmid #169415: pAAV-6xTRE-FLEX-hM4Di.mCherry
Purpose: Activity-dependent, cre-dependent, temporally restricted inhibitory DREADD expression
Depositing lab: David Talmage. Depositing organization: Stony Brook University. Publication: Functionally refined encoding of threat memory by distinct populations of basal forebrain cholinergic projection neurons. Rajebhosale P, Ananth MR, Kim R, Crouse RB, Jiang L, Lopez-Hernandez G, Zhong C, Arty C, Wang S, Jone A, Desai NS, Li Y, Picciotto MR, Role LW, Talmage DA. Elife. 2024 Feb 16;13:e86581. doi: 10.7554/eLife.86581. PubMed 38363713.
Backbone
  Vector backbone: pAAV
  Vector type: AAV
Growth in bacteria
  Bacterial resistance: Ampicillin, 100 μg/mL
  Growth temperature: 30°C
  Growth strain: NEB Stable
  Copy number: High Copy
Gene/Insert
  Gene/Insert name: hM4Di.mCherry
  Species: Synthetic
  Mutation: hM4Di is Gi-coupled DREADD.Derived from human muscarinic receptor M4 sequence with two point mutations (Y113C,A203G)
  Promoter: Minimal TATA
  Tag / fusion protein: mCherry (C terminal on insert)
  Cloning method: Ligation Independent Cloning
  Sequencing primers: 5′ Unknown
Terms and licenses: Academic/Nonprofit Terms; Industry Terms: Not Available to Industry
Depositor comments: Modified Tet operator repeats. Construct might show tTA-independent "leaky" expression in some cell types.
How to cite: pAAV-6xTRE-FLEX-hM4Di.mCherry was a gift from David Talmage (Addgene plasmid # 169415 ; http://n2t.net/addgene:169415 ; RRID:Addgene_169415)
